Addgene plasmid #124888: pMan operon
Purpose: Expresses proteins encoding Man operon in E. faecalis
Depositing lab: Kazuhisa Sekimizu. Depositing organization: Teikyo University. Publication: Enterococcus faecalis YM0831 suppresses sucrose-induced hyperglycemia in a silkworm model and in humans. Matsumoto Y, Ishii M, Hasegawa S, Sekimizu K. Commun Biol. 2019 May 2;2:157. doi: 10.1038/s42003-019-0407-5. eCollection 2019. PubMed 31069266.
Backbone
  Vector backbone: pND50
  Total vector size (bp): 9018
  Vector type: Bacterial Expression
  Selectable markers: Chloramphenicol
Growth in bacteria
  Bacterial resistance: Chloramphenicol, 25 μg/mL
  Growth temperature: 37°C
  Growth strain: DH5alpha
  Copy number: High Copy
Gene/Insert
  Gene/Insert name: manX1, manX2, manY, manZ, manO, EF0025 (alt names: manX1, manX2, manY, manZ, manO, EF0025; Man operon)
  Species: E. faecalis
  Insert size (bp): 5266
  GenBank ID: NP_813830.1, NP_813831.1, NP_813832.1, NP_813833.1, NP_813834.1, and NP_813835.1
  Cloning method: Gibson Cloning
  Sequencing primers: 5′ ACCCGGGGATCCTCTGCTCTTAATATGGATATTCCAGCAGAAGAA; 3′ CTGCAGGTCGACTCTAAAATTTTAGTTCCCGTAGCGATTATCGTG
Terms and licenses: Academic/Nonprofit Terms; Industry Terms: Not Available to Industry
How to cite: pMan operon was a gift from Kazuhisa Sekimizu (Addgene plasmid # 124888 ; http://n2t.net/addgene:124888 ; RRID:Addgene_124888)
