[The description below was written by a language model from this plasmid's Addgene catalogue record and the feature table of its GenBank file.]
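Description:
pMan operon is a 9,018 bp bacterial expression plasmid built on the pND50 backbone that carries the mannose (Man) operon of Enterococcus faecalis. The backbone has the hallmarks of an E. coli/Gram-positive shuttle vector. The annotated feature table shows a high-copy ColE1/pUC-type origin, which supports propagation in E. coli cloning strains such as DH5alpha. It also shows a repB gene encoding the RepB replication protein from the E. faecalis plasmid pAM-alpha-1, which would be expected to provide replication in Gram-positive hosts. Selection is by chloramphenicol, although the resistance gene itself is not annotated in the feature table.

The insert is a 5,266 bp E. faecalis genomic segment introduced by Gibson assembly. It comprises six genes: manX1, manX2, manY, manZ, manO and EF0025. By their names, the manX/Y/Z genes correspond to components of a mannose-family phosphotransferase sugar uptake system. The record gives no functional detail for the individual products. The feature table annotates only the origin and repB, so the positions of the operon genes are not marked. No promoter is stated, so it is unclear whether expression relies on the operon's native upstream region or on a vector element.

The stated purpose is to express the Man operon proteins in E. faecalis. The associated study concerns an E. faecalis strain that suppresses sucrose-induced hyperglycemia in a silkworm model and in humans. This suggests the plasmid was used to supply or complement the operon when examining its role in that effect, though the record does not describe the specific experiments.
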