LOCUS       Exported 9018 bp ds-DNA circular SYN 13-MAY-2021
DEFINITION  Expresses proteins encoding Man operon in E. faecalis.
ACCESSION   .
VERSION     .
KEYWORDS    pMan operon
SOURCE      synthetic DNA construct
  ORGANISM  synthetic DNA construct
REFERENCE   1 (bases 1 to 9018)
  TITLE     Bacterial expression plasmids for production of E. faecalis Man
            operon
  JOURNAL   Unpublished
REFERENCE   2 (bases 1 to 9018)
  AUTHORS   .
  TITLE     Direct Submission
  JOURNAL   Exported May 13, 2021 from SnapGene Server 1.1.58
            http://www.snapgene.com
FEATURES             Location/Qualifiers
     source          1..9018
                     /organism="synthetic DNA construct"
                     /mol_type="other DNA"
     rep_origin      5593..6181
                     /direction=RIGHT
                     /label=ori
                     /note="high-copy-number ColE1/pMB1/pBR322/pUC origin of
                     replication"
     CDS             complement(7685..8689)
                     /codon_start=1
                     /gene="repB"
                     /product="RepB replication protein"
                     /label=repB
                     /note="from Enterococcus faecalis plasmid pAM-alpha-1"
                     /db_xref="GI:22652809"
                     /protein_id="AAN03827.1"
                     /translation="MGVSFNIMCPNSSIYSDEKSRVLVDKTKSGKVRPWREKKIANVDY
                     FELLHILEFKKAERVKDCAEILEYKQNRETGERKLYRVWFCKSRLCPMCNWRRAMKHGI
                     QSQKVVAEVIKQKPTVRWLFLTLTVKNVYDGEELNKSLSDMAQGFRRMMQYKKINKNLV
                     GFMRATEVTINNKDNSYNQHMHVLVCVEPTYFKNTENYVNQKQWIQFWKKAMKLDYDPN
                     VKVQMIRPKNKYKSDIQSAIDETAKYPVKDTDFMTDDEEKNLKRLSDLEEGLHRKRLIS
                     YGGLLKEIHKKLNLDDTEEGDLIHTDDDEKADEDGFSIIAMWNWERKNYFIKE"
ORIGIN
        1 tgtgctgttt tatcctttac cttgtctaca aaccccttaa aaacgttttt aaaggctttt
       61 aagccgtctg tacgttcctt aaggaattcg agctcggtac ccggggatcc tctgctctta
      121 atatggatat tccagcagaa gaagtttatt ttatcgcaca gttagtcaaa aatgcccagt
      181 gtatcgaaga taaaatcacc gaaattgata cactagatta atacagaaaa atcgatacac
      241 tatttattag tgtatcgatt ttttaatttt cttaaaaaaa cctataattt tctaggtttc
      301 aaaccgatac actaaagttg gcacgaaact tgcttataat aaggtgtccc tttttaccta
      361 aaatttttaa gtaaaaaaac aaaggtccta acctttaaaa atgaatttaa aggagcattc
      421 ccgatggtaa tggatattcg tttagctcga attgatgatc gattaattca tggccaagta
      481 gcaactgttt gggcaaaatt gacgaacatt aatcgcattt tagtggttag tgattccgtt
      541 gctcatgaca atttgagaaa agccttgtta gttcaagctg ctccacctgg tgtcaaagta
      601 aatgtcatca ctgttcaaaa aatgattgat gtttaccctg atcctcgttt tgattcgttt
      661 cgagccatgt tgttattcac taatcctttg gacgtgaaac gagtggtcga aggcggtgta
      721 caactaactt ctgtgaatat tggcggaatg agtttcagca caggcaagcg aatgattacg
      781 aatgcagtcg cagtggatgc caacgattta aaagcatttc tgtttttaaa tgaacaaggt
      841 attgaattgg aaattcgaaa agtcgcagca gacagccaag tgaatttgat ggatttactg
      901 aaaaaagagc gtagcaaaga aaataacgcc agctgacgtt aatttttaca gacgaaagac
      961 attgaaagga tgtggtggcc taggaccaac atcattgctt catgaactgt attgataaag
     1021 gcaagtgctg atgttgaaaa aaatcaagaa ctattgaaat tttttcattt atttttgtca
     1081 gaatctgatt tatctgattt ttttcaaaaa gtgaaagcgt ttagcagtac aaccatgaaa
     1141 aaaaacatca attatacagg aggtataaaa atggtaggaa ttatcctagc aagtcacggt
     1201 gaatttgctg aagggatctt gcaatctggt gcaatgatct ttggcgaaca agaaaatgta
     1261 aaagcagtta cgttaatgcc tagcgaaggt cccgatgatg taaaagcaaa aatgcaagaa
     1321 gccattgcat cgtttgacaa tcaagacgaa gtactatttt tagttgacct atggggagga
     1381 acaccattta accaagcgaa ctcattgtta gaagatcata aagacaaatg ggcaatcgtt
     1441 gcaggtatga acttaccaat ggttattgaa gcatatgctt ctcgtttctc tatggaatca
     1501 gcacaagaaa ttgcgacaca cattcttgaa acagcaaaag atggtgtcaa agttaaacca
     1561 gaagagttac aaccagcaga agcaccaaaa gctgctgcga cagaagatgc acagccaaaa
     1621 ggttcgttac caccaggtac agttgttggc gatggcaaaa ttaaatttgt gctagcacgt
     1681 attgattcac gtttattaca tggtcaagta gcaacagctt ggacaaaagc aacacaacca
     1741 aacagaatta ttgttgtttc tgatgccgtt gcaaaagatg acttacgtaa gaaattaatc
     1801 gaacaagcag ctcctccagg agtaaaagcc aatgttattc caatcagtaa aatgattgaa
     1861 gtagcgaaag atccacgttt tggcaataca aaagcattat tattatttga aaatcctgaa
     1921 gacgtcttaa aagtggttga aggcggcgta gaaatcccag aagtaaacgt tggttcaatg
     1981 gctcactctg ttggaaaagt cgttgtaagc aaagtattat caatgggtca agaagacgtt
     2041 gatacgtttg atgaattaaa agctaaaggc atcaaatttg atgtgcgtaa agtgccaaat
     2101 gattcaaaag cgaatatgga cgaaattttg aaaaaagcaa aaaatgagtt agcaaacgcg
     2161 taactcgcca aatacaaatc aaaataggag gcttatcatg tctgttatat caattatttt
     2221 agttttactc gttgcctttc tagctggtat ggaagggatt ttggatgagt tccaattcca
     2281 ccaaccgtta gtagcatgta cattaatcgg attagttact ggtaatttag aagccggaat
     2341 tgttttaggt ggtactttac aaatgatcgc gttaggttgg gcgaacatcg gggctgccgt
     2401 tgcaccggat gccgctttag catctgttgc ctcagcaatt attttagttt taggtggcca
     2461 aggtgttaaa ggtgttcctt cagcgattgc catcgcagtt cctttagcgg ttgcaggttt
     2521 gttcttaaca atgatcgttc ggacagttgc ggttccaatc gttcacatga tggatgcggc
     2581 tgctgaaaaa ggcaacatta aacaagttga aatgttacac attttcgctg tatgtttaca
     2641 aggtattcgt attgcgattc cagcaggtgc tttactattc attcctgctg acactgttcg
     2701 taatttctta gaatcaatgc cagcttggtt aactgatggt atggctatcg gtggtggtat
     2761 ggtcgttgcc gtaggttatg cattagtaat caacatgatg gcaacaaaag aagtatggcc
     2821 attcttcatt atcggtttcg tagtcgcagc gatttctcaa ttaacattaa tcgcattagg
     2881 tgctttaggt gtcgctttag ctcttattta cttgaactta tctaaaatgg gtggttcttc
     2941 taactcaaat ggcggaggca actctggcga cccattaggc gatattttaa acgactacta
     3001 attctgaagg aggagcaaag aaaatggcag aaaaaattca attaactaaa aaagatcgtt
     3061 tagctgtagc ttggcgttca acatttatcc aaggttcttg gaactatgaa cgtatgcaaa
     3121 acggcggctg ggcattctca atgattccag caatcaaaaa attatataaa acgaaagaag
     3181 aacgttcagc ggcgttaaaa cgtcacttag aattctttaa tacacaccca tacattgcct
     3241 caccaatcct tggtgtaaca ttagctttgg aagaagaacg tgccaatggc gcaccagttg
     3301 atgacgtagc gattcaaggg gttaaagttg ggatgatggg tcctttagcc ggtgtcggtg
     3361 acccagtttt ctggtttact gttcgtccaa tgttaggcgc tttaggtgct tccttagcaa
     3421 tgggtggtaa catcttaggc ccaatcttat tcttcgttgc ttggaactta attcgttggt
     3481 cattcatgtg gtatacacaa gagtttggtt acaaagcagg ttctaaaatt actgatgacc
     3541 tttcaggtgg tttactacaa gatattacaa aaggtgcttc tattttaggg atgttcgtac
     3601 tggccgcatt ggttcaacgt tgggtatcga ttaagttctt accaattgtt tcacaagtta
     3661 agttagacaa aggtgcttat atcgagtggg ataaacttcc tgctggcggt gaaggaatgc
     3721 ataaagcctt tgaacaagtg aaccaaggct tggcgctttc accaacgaaa gttactactt
     3781 tacaagataa cctagatcaa ttgattccag gtctagcacc attactactt acattcttat
     3841 gtatgtggtt attgaagaaa aaagttagcc caatcgttat cattcttggt ttattcgtag
     3901 tcggcgtagt cggccactta atcggcttat tataagaatg atgaggtaag tttattactt
     3961 ctaatcaaaa aaagcggaag agaagtcgag aaacttttct tccgcttttt taaacaaaga
     4021 tgtaattttg tttgtttcga tcaggaaaga aacgtataat aaagaggaat tagtcgaatg
     4081 aaatggagca gataacatgg tacaatcatt aaacacaaaa gttgatttag ttatagatgc
     4141 gacggcattt acaggattaa cagattatgg acaaattatg ataggtgacc gcgggtttga
     4201 attttaccat gccaaagatc cacgtaagtt tatccaaatt ccgtgggaag aagtcgatta
     4261 cgtgttggct tcagtaatgt tcaaaggaaa atggattcct cgttatgcga ttcaaaccaa
     4321 gaaaaatggg acgtatacgt ttgcttcaaa agagccgaag cgagtgttac gagctattcg
     4381 tgaatatgtt gacccagatc atatggtcca atctttgagt ttctttgatg tcataaaaag
     4441 agggatcctc tcgattggga aaaagaaaaa ataatttata actgttactt ttttataaac
     4501 tagatgaaaa agtagcggtt tttttgtggg aaaacgaggg acttatttat acaaaaaagg
     4561 cacaattttg caccaaaaaa gagacaatca agtgatacgt tgtttttaat ggagttatca
     4621 ttgaaatggt tttcagaaag cacgatgaaa atatttgaca ccttgtaaaa tagtagtaac
     4681 ataataagtg taataaatta ttttatagag gagtgagtgt catggaacaa cgacaacatc
     4741 atggaatgga ctggggttca ttagtattag gaattctatt tgttctgact gcattaattt
     4801 ctttccaaaa tcctgccggt aatttaattg ccattgtgat ggtttttgcg atttttgcta
     4861 ttattaaagg gattttcgaa atttttgtac gtaatcgtat gaaagaattg ctaggctaca
     4921 aagcttatgc accaatcatc ttagggatta ttgatatcct aattggtgtt tacttattgt
     4981 ttaacttaaa tattggtgtc gctgtgttac catttgtttt tgcaatttgg tttttattcg
     5041 actcaatttt cggcttattt actttagatt ttgctaaacg agtaagcaca ggttacttct
     5101 ggttcacatt aattgttgac gttttaggga ttatcttagg tgtaatgtta ttatttaatc
     5161 cattgtcttc agcattaact ctaagcttct tagttggctt ctactttatg atgtttggta
     5221 ttagcaatat tgtatatgct tttagataaa agaagtaaag gaaaacctgt tttttttaat
     5281 aacgacggcg gcagttgcca ttatttcccg aaattgttcg aataagccac acgataatcg
     5341 ctacgggaac taaaatttta gagtcgacct gcaggcatgc aagcttggca ctggcggtgc
     5401 ctcactgatt aagcattggt aactgtcaga ccaagtttac tcatatatac tttagattga
     5461 tttaaaactt catttttaat ttaaaaggat ctaggtgaag atcctttttg ataatctcat
     5521 gaccaaaatc ccttaacgtg agttttcgtt ccactgagcg tcagaccccg tagaaaagat
     5581 caaaggatct tcttgagatc ctttttttct gcgcgtaatc tgctgcttgc aaacaaaaaa
     5641 accaccgcta ccagcggtgg tttgtttgcc ggatcaagag ctaccaactc tttttccgaa
     5701 ggtaactggc ttcagcagag cgcagatacc aaatactgtt cttctagtgt agccgtagtt
     5761 aggccaccac ttcaagaact ctgtagcacc gcctacatac ctcgctctgc taatcctgtt
     5821 accagtggct gctgccagtg gcgataagtc gtgtcttacc gggttggact caagacgata
     5881 gttaccggat aaggcgcagc ggtcgggctg aacggggggt tcgtgcacac agcccagctt
     5941 ggagcgaacg acctacaccg aactgagata cctacagcgt gagctatgag aaagcgccac
     6001 gcttcccgaa gggagaaagg cggacaggta tccggtaagc ggcagggtcg gaacaggaga
     6061 gcgcacgagg gagcttccag ggggaaacgc ctggtatcgt tatagtcctg tcgggtttcg
     6121 ccacctctga cttgagcgtc gatttttgtg atgctcgtca ggggggcgga gcctatggaa
     6181 aaacgccagc aacgcggcct ttttacggtt cctggccttt tgctggcctt ttgctcaggc
     6241 aaccacttcc aagtaaagta taacacacta tactttatat tcataaagtg tgtgctctgc
     6301 gaggctgtcg gcagtgccga ccaaaaccat aaaaccttta agacctttct tttttttacg
     6361 agaaaaaaga aacaaaaaaa cctgccctct gccacctcag caaagggggg ttttgctctc
     6421 gtgctcgttt aaaaatcagc aagggacagg tagtattttt tgagaagatc actcaaaaaa
     6481 tctccacctt taaacccttg ccaattttta ttttgtccgt tttgtctagc ttaccgaaag
     6541 ccagactcag caagaataaa atttttattg tctttcggtt ttctagtgta acggacaaaa
     6601 ccactcaaaa taaaaaagat acaagagagg tctctcgtat cttttattca gcaatcggat
     6661 ctggagctgt aatataaaaa ccttcttcaa ctaacggggc aggttagtga cattagaaaa
     6721 ccgactgtaa aaagtacagt cggcattatc tcatattata aaagccagtc attaggccta
     6781 tctgacaatt cctgaataga gttcataaac aatcctgcat gataaccatc acaaacagaa
     6841 tgatgtacct gtaaagatag cggtaaatat attgaattac ctttattaat gaattttcct
     6901 gctgtaataa tgggtagaag gtaattacta ttattattga tatttaagtt aaacccagta
     6961 aatgaagtcc atggaataat agaaagagaa aaagcatttt caggtatagg tgttttggga
     7021 aacaatttcc ccgaaccatt atatttctct acatcagaaa ggtataaatc ataaaactct
     7081 ttgaagtcat tctttacagg agtccaaata ccagagaatg ttttagatac accatcaaaa
     7141 attgtataaa gtggctctaa cttatcccaa taacctaact ctccgtcgct attgtaacca
     7201 gttctaaaag ctgtatttga gtttatcacc cttgtcacta agaaaataaa tgcagggtaa
     7261 aatttatatc cttcttgttt tatgtttcgg tataaaacac taatatcaat ttctgtggtt
     7321 atactaaaag tcgtttgttg gttcaaataa tgattaaata tctcttttct cttccaattg
     7381 tctaaatcaa ttttattaaa gttcatttga tatgcctcct aaatttttat ctaaagtgaa
     7441 tttaggaggc ttacttgtct gctttcttca ttagaatcaa tcctttttta aaagtcaatg
     7501 ctcgtcgtat aacagatgcg atgatgcaga ccaatcaaca tggcacctgc cattgctacc
     7561 tgtacagtca aggatggtag aaatgttgtc ggtcctatta ataactcgtc ttcctaagca
     7621 tccttcaatc cttttaataa caattatagc atctaatctt caacaaactg gcccgtttgt
     7681 tgaactactc tttaataaaa taatttttcc gttcccaatt ccacattgca ataatagaaa
     7741 atccatcttc atcggctttt tcgtcatcat ctgtatgaat caaatcgcct tcttctgtgt
     7801 catcaaggtt taatttttta tgtatttctt ttaacaaacc accataggag attaaccttt
     7861 tacggtgtaa accttcctcc aaatcagaca aacgtttcaa attcttttct tcatcatcgg
     7921 tcataaaatc cgtatccttt acaggatatt ttgcagtttc gtcaattgcc gattgtatat
     7981 ccgatttata tttatttttc ggtcgaatca tttgaacttt tacatttgga tcatagtcta
     8041 atttcattgc ctttttccaa aattgaatcc attgtttttg attcacgtag ttttctgtat
     8101 tcttaaaata agttggttcc acacatacca atacatgcat gtgctgatta taagaattat
     8161 ctttattatt tattgtcact tccgttgcac gcataaaacc aacaagattt ttattaattt
     8221 ttttatattg catcattcgg cgaaatcctt gagccatatc tgacaaactc ttatttaatt
     8281 cttcgccatc ataaacattt ttaactgtta atgtgagaaa caaccaacga actgttggct
     8341 tttgtttaat aacttcagca acaacctttt gtgactgaat gccatgtttc attgctctcc
     8401 tccagttgca cattggacaa agcctggatt tacaaaacca cactcgatac aactttcttt
     8461 cgcctgtttc acgattttgt ttatactcta atatttcagc acaatctttt actctttcag
     8521 cctttttaaa ttcaagaata tgcagaagtt caaagtaatc aacattagcg attttctttt
     8581 ctctccatgg tctcactttt ccactttttg tcttgtccac taaaaccctt gatttttcat
     8641 ctgaataaat gctactatta ggacacataa tattaaaaga aacccccatc tatttagtta
     8701 tttgtttagt cacttataac tttaacagat ggggtttttc tgtgcaacca attttaaggg
     8761 ttttcaatac tttaaaacac atacatacca acacttcaac gcacctttca gcaactaaaa
     8821 taaaaatgac gttatttcta tatgtatcaa gataagaaag aacaagttca aaaccatcaa
     8881 aaaaagacac cttttcaggt gcttttttta ttttataaac tcattccctg atctcgactt
     8941 cgttcttttt ttacctctcg gttatgagtt agttcaaatt cgttcttttt aggttctaaa
     9001 tcgtgttttt cttggaat
//
